Addgene plasmid #179262: MYR-FR-C2D-EGFR
Purpose: Light-induced clustering of EGFR cytosolic domains
Depositing lab: Jared Toettcher. Depositing organization: Princeton University. Publication: Substratum stiffness regulates Erk signaling dynamics through receptor-level control. Farahani PE, Lemke SB, Dine E, Uribe G, Toettcher JE, Nelson CM. Cell Rep. 2021 Dec 28;37(13):110181. doi: 10.1016/j.celrep.2021.110181. PubMed 34965432.
Backbone
  Vector backbone: pHR
  Total vector size (bp): 13537
  Vector type: Lentiviral
Growth in bacteria
  Bacterial resistance: Ampicillin, 100 μg/mL
  Growth temperature: 37°C
  Growth strain: NEB Stable
  Copy number: Unknown
Gene/Insert
  Gene/Insert name: EGFR (alt name: ERBB)
  Species: H. sapiens (human)
  Insert size (bp): 1629
  Entrez Gene: EGFR (a.k.a. ERBB, ERBB1, ERRP, HER1, NISBD2, NNCIS, PIG61, mENA)
  Promoter: SFFV
  Tag / fusion protein: FusionRed (N terminal on insert); Cry2 PHR (N terminal on insert); Myristoylation sequence (MYR) (N terminal on insert); FUS (N terminal on insert)
  Cloning method: Gibson Cloning
  Sequencing primers: 5′ ccgacagactgagtcgcccggg; 3′ ccagaggttgattatcgataagc
Terms and licenses: Academic/Nonprofit Terms; Industry Terms: Not Available to Industry
How to cite: MYR-FR-C2D-EGFR was a gift from Jared Toettcher (Addgene plasmid # 179262 ; http://n2t.net/addgene:179262 ; RRID:Addgene_179262)
