[The description below was written by a language model from this plasmid's Addgene catalogue record and pLannotate feature annotations shown in this document.]
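Description:
MYR-FR-C2D-EGFR is a lentiviral transfer plasmid built on the pHR backbone for expressing an optogenetic, light-clusterable version of the human EGFR intracellular region in mammalian cells. It is propagated in E. coli through a ColE1/pUC-type origin with ampicillin selection (AmpR). The catalogue lists a total size of about 13.5 kb, and the sequenced record is slightly longer at 13,590 nt. The viral framework comprises a truncated HIV-1 5' LTR, the Ψ packaging signal with a partial gag region, the RRE for Rev-dependent RNA export, a cPPT/CTS element, a WPRE downstream of the insert to boost transcript expression, and a self-inactivating ΔU3 3' LTR. Producing virus therefore requires packaging and envelope functions supplied in trans. The backbone outside the LTRs also carries legacy remnants, including an SV40 promoter with gpt fragments, SV40 small t intron and poly(A) sequences, and pBR322-derived fragments. No mammalian selection marker is recorded within the proviral region.

The payload is a single fusion reading frame driven by the SFFV promoter. According to the catalogue it begins with a myristoylation sequence, which is not separately annotated in the feature table and which would anchor the protein at the membrane. This is followed by a fragment of human FUS, the red fluorescent protein FusionRed, the CRY2 photolyase homology region from Arabidopsis, and a 1,629 bp fragment of EGFR corresponding to its cytosolic domains. CRY2PHR oligomerises under blue light, and a FUS fragment is generally used to strengthen such clustering. Illumination thus clusters the membrane-tethered EGFR intracellular domains without ligand, while FusionRed reports expression and localisation. The stated purpose is light-induced clustering of EGFR cytosolic domains, and the associated work examined receptor-level control of Erk signalling dynamics.
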