Features (pLannotate 1.2.2; 36 found; start..end, strand, type, name):
     43..160     +  misc_feature   cPPT/CTS: central polypurine tract and central termination sequence of HIV-1
    197..229     -  misc_feature   MCS (fragment): pBluescript multiple cloning site
    313..720     +  promoter       SFFV promoter: spleen focus-forming virus long terminal repeat (LTR) promoter
    802..1398    +  CDS            FUS (fragment): FUS_HUMAN - Also known as TLS. Experimental evidence at protein level: Swiss-Prot protein existence level 1. DNA/RNA-binding protein that plays a role in various cellular processes such as transcription regulation, RNA splicing, RNA transport, DNA repair and damage response (PubMed:27731383). Binds to nascent pre-mRNAs and acts as a molecular mediator between RNA polymerase II and U1 small nuclear ribonucleoprotein thereby coupling transcription and splicing (PubMed:26124092). Binds also its own pre- mRNA and autoregulates its expression; this autoregulation mechanism is mediated by non-sense-
   1450..2145    +  CDS            FusionRed: FusionRed is a basic (constitutively fluorescent) red fluorescent protein published in 2012, derived from Entacmaea quadricolor. It has low acid sensitivity.
   2164..3657    +  CDS            CRY2PHR: N-terminal photolyase homology region of Arabidopsis thaliana cryptochrome 2 binds to CIB1 upon exposure to blue light (Kennedy et al., 2010)
   3721..5349    +  CDS            EGFR (fragment) (sequence partly withheld): precursor of human epidermal growth factor receptor
   5398..5428    +  misc_feature   MCS (fragment): pUC18/19 multiple cloning site
   5429..5447    +  misc_feature   MCS (fragment): pBluescript multiple cloning site
   5447..6035    +  misc_feature   WPRE: woodchuck hepatitis virus posttranscriptional regulatory element
   6036..6058    +  misc_feature   MCS (fragment): pBluescript multiple cloning site
   6075..6143    +  CDS            nef (fragment): NEF_HV1Z2 - Experimental evidence at protein level: Swiss-Prot protein existence level 1. Extracellular Nef protein targets CD4(+) T-lymphocytes for apoptosis by interacting with CXCR4 surface receptors. From Human immunodeficiency virus type 1 group M subtype D (isolate Z2/CDC-Z34) (HIV-1).
   6145..6378    +  LTR            3' LTR (ΔU3): self-inactivating 3' long terminal repeat (LTR) from HIV-1
   6403..6421    -  promoter       SP6 promoter: promoter for bacteriophage SP6 RNA polymerase
   6649..6928    +  CDS            TcR (fragment): tetracycline efflux protein; tet; confers resistance to tetracycline
   6929..6977    -  misc_feature   bom (fragment): basis of mobility region from pBR322
   7079..7114    -  CDS            rop (fragment): Rop protein, which maintains plasmids at low copy number; rop
   7209..7313    +  promoter       AmpR promoter: bla
   7314..8174    +  CDS            AmpR: β-lactamase; bla; confers resistance to ampicillin, carbenicillin, and related antibiotics
   8345..8933    +  rep_origin     ori: high-copy-number ColE1/pMB1/pBR322/pUC origin of replication
   9116..9172    +  CDS            lacI (fragment): lac repressor; lacI; The lac repressor binds to the lac operator to inhibit transcription in E. coli. This inhibition can be relieved by adding lactose or isopropyl-β-D-thiogalactopyranoside (IPTG).
   9179..9508    +  promoter       SV40 promoter: SV40 enhancer and early promoter
   9708..9827    +  CDS            gpt (fragment): XGPT_ECOLI - Also known as gpp, gxu. Experimental evidence at protein level: Swiss-Prot protein existence level 1. Purine salvage pathway enzyme that catalyzes the transfer of the ribosyl-5-phosphate group from 5-phospho-alpha-D-ribose 1- diphosphate (PRPP) to the N9 position of the 6-oxopurines guanine and xanthine to form the corresponding ribonucleotides GMP (guanosine 5'- monophosphate) and XMP (xanthosine 5'-monophosphate), with the release of PPi. To a lesser extent, also acts on hypoxanthine (PubMed:9100006, PubMed:3886014). Does not ribophosphorylate adenine (PubMed:3886014). From Esch
   9827..10162   +  CDS            gpt (fragment): XGPT_ECOLI - Also known as gpp, gxu. Experimental evidence at protein level: Swiss-Prot protein existence level 1. Purine salvage pathway enzyme that catalyzes the transfer of the ribosyl-5-phosphate group from 5-phospho-alpha-D-ribose 1- diphosphate (PRPP) to the N9 position of the 6-oxopurines guanine and xanthine to form the corresponding ribonucleotides GMP (guanosine 5'- monophosphate) and XMP (xanthosine 5'-monophosphate), with the release of PPi. To a lesser extent, also acts on hypoxanthine (PubMed:9100006, PubMed:3886014). Does not ribophosphorylate adenine (PubMed:3886014). From Esch
  10257..10562   +  CDS            frsA (fragment): FRSA_ECOLI - Also known as yafA. Experimental evidence at protein level: Swiss-Prot protein existence level 1. Catalyzes the hydrolysis of esters (PubMed:15808744). Displays esterase activity toward pNP-butyrate (PubMed:15808744). May stimulate mixed-acid fermentation by acting as a fermentation/respiration switch that down-regulates respiration and up- regulates fermentation rates (PubMed:15169777). From Escherichia coli (strain K12).
  10566..10640   +  CDS            small t antigen (fragment): SV40 (simian virus 40) small t antigen
  10642..10707   +  intron         small t intron: SV40 (simian virus 40) small t antigen intron
  10837..10857   +  CDS            SV40 NLS: nuclear localization signal of SV40 (simian virus 40) large T antigen
  11176..11259   +  CDS            large T antigen (fragment): large T antigen from SV40 (simian virus 40)
  11282..11416   +  polyA_signal   SV40 poly(A) signal: SV40 polyadenylation signal
  11583..11912   +  CDS            nef (fragment): NEF_HV1BR - Experimental evidence at protein level: Swiss-Prot protein existence level 1. Extracellular Nef protein targets CD4(+) T-lymphocytes for apoptosis by interacting with CXCR4 surface receptors (PubMed:14990729). From Human immunodeficiency virus type 1 group M subtype B (isolate BRU/LAI) (HIV-1).
  11960..12217   +  LTR            5' LTR (truncated): truncated 5' long terminal repeat (LTR) from HIV-1
  12264..12389   +  misc_feature   HIV-1 Ψ: packaging signal of human immunodeficiency virus type 1
  12373..12711   +  CDS            HIV-1 gag (fragment): gag protein from human immunodeficiency virus 1; gag
  12886..13119   +  misc_feature   RRE: The Rev response element (RRE) of HIV-1 allows for Rev-dependent mRNA export from the nucleus to the cytoplasm.
  13496..6       +  CDS            Rev (fragment) (across the origin): human immunodeficiency virus 1 (HIV-1) Rev protein; rev; enhances nuclear export of unspliced and incompletely spliced viral mRNAs
>Addgene plasmid #179262 | MYR-FR-C2D-EGFR | addgene full sequence | sequence record 354973 | Addgene NGS Result
CGGATCTCGACGGTATCGCCAAATGGCAGTATTCATCCACAATTTTAAAAGAAAAGGGGGGATTGGGGGG
TACAGTGCAGGGGAAAGAATAGTAGACATAATAGCAACAGACATACAAACTAAAGAATTACAAAAACAAA
TTACAAAAATTCAAAATTTTCGGGTTTATTACAGGGACAGCAGAGATCCAGTTTGGATCGATAAGCTTGA
TATCGAATTCCTGCAGCCCCGATAAAATAAAAGATTTTATTTAGTCTCCAGAAAAAGGGGGGAATGAAAG
ACCCCACCTGTAGGTTTGGCAAGCTAGCTGCAGTAACGCCATTTTGCAAGGCATGGAAAAATACCAAACC
AAGAATAGAGAAGTTCAGATCAAGGGCGGGTACATGAAAATAGCTAACGTTGGGCCAAACAGGATATCTG
CGGTGAGCAGTTTCGGCCCCGGCCCGGGGCCAAGAACAGATGGTCACCGCAGTTTCGGCCCCGGCCCGAG
GCCAAGAACAGATGGTCCCCAGATATGGCCCAACCCTCAGCAGTTTCTTAAGACCCATCAGATGTTTCCA
GGCTCCCCCAAGGACCTGAAATGACCCTGCGCCTTATTTGAATTAACCAATCAGCCTGCTTCTCGCTTCT
GTTCGCGCGCTTCTGCTTCCCGAGCTCTATAAAAGAGCTCACAACCCCTCACTCGGCGCGCCAGTCCTCC
GACAGACTGAGTCGCCCGGGGGGGATCTGGAGCTCTCGAGAATTCTCACGCGTATGGGTTCCTCCAAATC
CAAGCCCAAGGACGCATCTCAGCGACGTCGCGCCTCAAACGATTATACCCAACAAGCAACCCAAAGCTAT
GGGGCCTACCCCACCCAGCCCGGGCAGGGCTATTCCCAGCAGAGCAGTCAGCCCTACGGACAGCAGAGTT
ACAGTGGTTATAGCCAGTCCACGGACACTTCAGGCTATGGCCAGAGCAGCTATTCTTCTTATGGCCAGAG
CCAGAACACAGGCTATGGAACTCAGTCAACTCCCCAGGGATATGGCTCGACTGGCGGCTATGGCAGTAGC
CAGAGCTCCCAATCGTCTTACGGGCAGCAGTCCTCCTATCCTGGCTATGGCCAGCAGCCAGCTCCCAGCA
GCACCTCGGGAAGTTACGGTAGCAGTTCTCAGAGCAGCAGCTATGGGCAGCCCCAGAGTGGGAGCTACAG
CCAGCAGCCTAGCTATGGTGGACAGCAGCAAAGCTATGGACAGCAGCAAAGCTATAATCCCCCTCAGGGC
TATGGACAGCAGAACCAGTACAACAGCAGCAGTGGTGGTGGAGGTGGAGGTGGAGGTGGAGGTAACTATG
GCCAAGATCAATCCTCCATGAGTAGTGGTGGTGGCAGTGGTGGCGGTTATGGCAATCAAGACCAGAGTGG
TGGAGGTGGCAGCGGTGGCTATGGACAGCAGGACCGTGGAGGTGGAGGAATGGTGAGCGAGCTGATTAAG
GAGAACATGCCCATGAAGCTGTACATGGAGGGCACCGTGAACAACCACCACTTCAAGTGCACATCCGAGG
GCGAAGGCAAGCCCTACGAGGGCACCCAGACCATGAGAATCAAGGTCGTCGAGGGCGGCCCTCTCCCCTT
CGCCTTCGACATCCTGGCTACCAGCTTCATGTACGGCAGCAGAACCTTCATCAAGCACCCTCCGGGCATC
CCCGACTTCTTTAAGCAGTCCTTCCCTGAGGGCTTCACATGGGAGAGAGTCACCACATACGAAGACGGGG
GCGTGCTGACCGCTACCCAGGACACCAGCCTCCAGGACGGCTGCCTCATCTACAACGTCAAGGTTAGAGG
GGTGAACTTCCCAGCCAACGGCCCTGTGATGCAGAAGAAAACACTCGGCTGGGAGGCCTCCACCGAGACG
ATGTACCCCGCTGACGGCGGCCTGGAAGGCGCATGTGACATGGCCCTGAAGCTCGTGGGCGGGGGCCACC
TGATCTGCAACCTTGAGACCACATACAGATCCAAGAAACCCGCTACGAACCTCAAGATGCCCGGCGTCTA
CAACGTGGACCACAGACTGGAAAGAATCAAGGAGGCCGACGATGAGACCTACGTCGAGCAGCACGAGGTG
GCTGTGGCCAGATACTCTACTGGTGGCGCTGGTGATGGAGGTAAAGCGGCCACGCGTACGCGTATGAAGA
TGGACAAAAAGACTATAGTTTGGTTTAGAAGAGACCTAAGGATTGAGGATAATCCTGCATTAGCAGCAGC
TGCTCACGAAGGATCTGTTTTTCCTGTCTTCATTTGGTGTCCTGAAGAAGAAGGACAGTTTTATCCTGGA
AGAGCTTCAAGATGGTGGATGAAACAATCACTTGCTCACTTATCTCAATCCTTGAAGGCTCTTGGATCTG
ACCTCACTTTAATCAAAACCCACAACACGATTTCAGCGATCTTGGATTGTATCCGCGTTACCGGTGCTAC
AAAAGTCGTCTTTAACCACCTCTATGATCCTGTTTCGTTAGTTCGGGACCATACCGTAAAGGAGAAGCTG
GTGGAACGTGGGATCTCTGTGCAAAGCTACAATGGAGATCTATTGTATGAACCGTGGGAGATATACTGCG
AAAAGGGCAAACCTTTTACGAGTTTCAATTCTTACTGGAAGAAATGCTTAGATATGTCGATTGAATCCGT
TATGCTTCCTCCTCCTTGGCGGTTGATGCCAATAACTGCAGCGGCTGAAGCGATTTGGGCGTGTTCGATT
GAAGAACTAGGGCTGGAGAATGAGGCCGAGAAACCGAGCAATGCGTTGTTAACTAGAGCTTGGTCTCCAG
GATGGAGCAATGCTGATAAGTTACTAAATGAGTTCATCGAGAAGCAGTTGATAGATTATGCAAAGAACAG
CAAGAAAGTTGTTGGGAATTCTACTTCACTACTTTCTCCGTATCTCCATTTCGGGGAAATAAGCGTCAGA
CACGTTTTCCAGTGTGCCCGGATGAAACAAATTATATGGGCAAGAGATAAGAACAGTGAAGGAGAAGAAA
GTGCAGATCTTTTTCTTAGGGGAATCGGTTTAAGAGAGTATTCTCGGTATATATGTTTCAACTTCCCGTT
TACTCACGAGCAATCGTTGTTGAGTCATCTTCGGTTTTTCCCTTGGGATGCTGATGTTGATAAGTTCAAG
GCCTGGAGACAAGGCAGGACCGGTTATCCGTTGGTGGATGCCGGAATGAGAGAGCTTTGGGCTACCGGAT
GGATGCATAACAGAATAAGAGTGATTGTTTCAAGCTTTGCTGTGAAGTTTCTTCTCCTTCCATGGAAATG
GGGAATGAAGTATTTCTGGGATACACTTTTGGATGCTGATTTGGAATGTGACATCCTTGGCTGGCAGTAT
ATCTCTGGGAGTATCCCCGATGGCCACGAGCTTGATCGCTTGGACAATCCCGCGTTACAAGGCGCCAAAT
ATGACCCAGAAGGTGAGTACATAAGGCAATGGCTTCCCGAGCTTGCGAGATTGCCAACTGAATGGATCCA
TCATCCATGGGACGCTCCTTTAACCGTACTCAAAGCTTCTGGTGTGGAACTCGGAACAAACTATGCGAAA
CCCATTGTAGACATCGACACAGCTCGTGAGCTACTAGCTAAAGCTATTTCAAGAACCCGTGAAGCACAGA
TCATGATCGGAGCAGCAGCCCGGGATCCACCGGTCGCCACCGGTTCAGGGAGCGGATCCGGCTCAGGGAG
TGCGGCCGCACGAAGGCGCCACATCGTTCGGAAGCGCACGCTGCGGAGGCTGCTGCAGGAGAGGGAGCTT
GTGGAGCCTCTTACACCCAGT
[981 nt withheld, positions 3802-4782]
TTCTTCAGCAGCCCCTCCACGTCACGGACTCCCCTCCTGAGCTCTCTGAGTGCAACCAGCAACAATTCCA
CCGTGGCTTGCATTGATAGAAATGGGCTGCAAAGCTGTCCCATCAAGGAAGACAGCTTCTTGCAGCGATA
CAGCTCAGACCCCACAGGCGCCTTGACTGAGGACAGCATAGACGACACCTTCCTCCCAGTGCCTGAATAC
ATAAACCAGTCCGTTCCCAAAAGGCCCGCTGGCTCTGTGCAGAATCCTGTCTATCACAATCAGCCTCTGA
ACCCCGCGCCCAGCAGAGACCCACACTACCAGGACCCCCACAGCACTGCAGTGGGCAACCCCGAGTATCT
CAACACTGTCCAGCCCACCTGTGTCAACAGCACATTCGACAGCCCTGCCCACTGGGCCCAGAAAGGCAGC
CACCAAATTAGCCTGGACAACCCTGACTACCAGCAGGACTTCTTTCCCAAGGAAGCCAAGCCAAATGGCA
TCTTTAAGGGCTCCACAGCTGAAAATGCAGAATACCTAAGGGTCGCGCCACAAAGCAGTGAATTTATTGG
AGCATGAGCGGCCGCAACTCCCACCTGCAACATGCGTGACTGACTGAGGCCGCGACTCTAGAGTCGACCT
GCAGGCATGCAAGCTTGATATCAAGCTTATCGATAATCAACCTCTGGATTACAAAATTTGTGAAAGATTG
ACTGGTATTCTTAACTATGTTGCTCCTTTTACGCTATGTGGATACGCTGCTTTAATGCCTTTGTATCATG
CTATTGCTTCCCGTATGGCTTTCATTTTCTCCTCCTTGTATAAATCCTGGTTGCTGTCTCTTTATGAGGA
GTTGTGGCCCGTTGTCAGGCAACGTGGCGTGGTGTGCACTGTGTTTGCTGACGCAACCCCCACTGGTTGG
GGCATTGCCACCACCTGTCAGCTCCTTTCCGGGACTTTCGCTTTCCCCCTCCCTATTGCCACGGCGGAAC
TCATCGCCGCCTGCCTTGCCCGCTGCTGGACAGGGGCTCGGCTGTTGGGCACTGACAATTCCGTGGTGTT
GTCGGGGAAATCATCGTCCTTTCCTTGGCTGCTCGCCTGTGTTGCCACCTGGATTCTGCGCGGGACGTCC
TTCTGCTACGTCCCTTCGGCCCTCAATCCAGCGGACCTTCCTTCCCGCGGCCTGCTGCCGGCTCTGCGGC
CTCTTCCGCGTCTTCGCCTTCGCCCTCAGACGAGTCGGATCTCCCTTTGGGCCGCCTCCCCGCATCGATA
CCGTCGACCTCGAGGGAATTAATTCGAGCTCGGTACCTTTAAGACCAATGACTTACAAGGCAGCTGTAGA
TCTTAGCCACTTTTTAAAAGAAAAGGGGGGACTGGAAGGGCTAATTCACTCCCAACGAAGACAAGATCTG
CTTTTTGCTTGTACTGGGTCTCTCTGGTTAGACCAGATCTGAGCCTGGGAGCTCTCTGGCTAACTAGGGA
ACCCACTGCTTAAGCCTCAATAAAGCTTGCCTTGAGTGCTTCAAGTAGTGTGTGCCCGTCTGTTGTGTGA
CTCTGGTAACTAGAGATCCCTCAGACCCTTTTAGTCAGTGTGGAAAATCTCTAGCAGCATCTAGAATTAA
TTCCGTGTATTCTATAGTGTCACCTAAATCGTATGTGTATGATACATAAGGTTATGTATTAATTGTAGCC
GCGTTCTAACGACAATATGTACAAGCCTAATTGTGTAGCATCTGGCTTACTGAAGCAGACCCTATCATCT
CTCTCGTAAACTGCCGTCAGAGTCGGTTTGGTTGGACGAACCTTCTGAGTTTCTGGTAACGCCGTCCCGC
ACCCGGAAATGGTCAGCGAACCAATCAGCAGGGTCATCGCTAGCCAGATCCTCTACGCCGGACGCATCGT
GGCCGGCATCACCGGCGCCACAGGTGCGGTTGCTGGCGCCTATATCGCCGACATCACCGATGGGGAAGAT
CGGGCTCGCCACTTCGGGCTCATGAGCGCTTGTTTCGGCGTGGGTATGGTGGCAGGCCCCGTGGCCGGGG
GACTGTTGGGCGCCATCTCCTTGCATGCACCATTCCTTGCGGCGGCGGTGCTCAACGGCCTCAACCTACT
ACTGGGCTGCTTCCTAATGCAGGAGTCGCATAAGGGAGAGCGTCGAATGGTGCACTCTCAGTACAATCTG
CTCTGATGCCGCATAGTTAAGCCAGCCCCGACACCCGCCAACACCCGCTGACGCGCCCTGACGGGCTTGT
CTGCTCCCGGCATCCGCTTACAGACAAGCTGTGACCGTCTCCGGGAGCTGCATGTGTCAGAGGTTTTCAC
CGTCATCACCGAAACGCGCGAGACGAAAGGGCCTCGTGATACGCCTATTTTTATAGGTTAATGTCATGAT
AATAATGGTTTCTTAGACGTCAGGTGGCACTTTTCGGGGAAATGTGCGCGGAACCCCTATTTGTTTATTT
TTCTAAATACATTCAAATATGTATCCGCTCATGAGACAATAACCCTGATAAATGCTTCAATAATATTGAA
AAAGGAAGAGTATGAGTATTCAACATTTCCGTGTCGCCCTTATTCCCTTTTTTGCGGCATTTTGCCTTCC
TGTTTTTGCTCACCCAGAAACGCTGGTGAAAGTAAAAGATGCTGAAGATCAGTTGGGTGCACGAGTGGGT
TACATCGAACTGGATCTCAACAGCGGTAAGATCCTTGAGAGTTTTCGCCCCGAAGAACGTTTTCCAATGA
TGAGCACTTTTAAAGTTCTGCTATGTGGCGCGGTATTATCCCGTATTGACGCCGGGCAAGAGCAACTCGG
TCGCCGCATACACTATTCTCAGAATGACTTGGTTGAGTACTCACCAGTCACAGAAAAGCATCTTACGGAT
GGCATGACAGTAAGAGAATTATGCAGTGCTGCCATAACCATGAGTGATAACACTGCGGCCAACTTACTTC
TGACAACGATCGGAGGACCGAAGGAGCTAACCGCTTTTTTGCACAACATGGGGGATCATGTAACTCGCCT
TGATCGTTGGGAACCGGAGCTGAATGAAGCCATACCAAACGACGAGCGTGACACCACGATGCCTGTAGCA
ATGGCAACAACGTTGCGCAAACTATTAACTGGCGAACTACTTACTCTAGCTTCCCGGCAACAATTAATAG
ACTGGATGGAGGCGGATAAAGTTGCAGGACCACTTCTGCGCTCGGCCCTTCCGGCTGGCTGGTTTATTGC
TGATAAATCTGGAGCCGGTGAGCGTGGGTCTCGCGGTATCATTGCAGCACTGGGGCCAGATGGTAAGCCC
TCCCGTATCGTAGTTATCTACACGACGGGGAGTCAGGCAACTATGGATGAACGAAATAGACAGATCGCTG
AGATAGGTGCCTCACTGATTAAGCATTGGTAACTGTCAGACCAAGTTTACTCATATATACTTTAGATTGA
TTTAAAACTTCATTTTTAATTTAAAAGGATCTAGGTGAAGATCCTTTTTGATAATCTCATGACCAAAATC
CCTTAACGTGAGTTTTCGTTCCACTGAGCGTCAGACCCCGTAGAAAAGATCAAAGGATCTTCTTGAGATC
CTTTTTTTCTGCGCGTAATCTGCTGCTTGCAAACAAAAAAACCACCGCTACCAGCGGTGGTTTGTTTGCC
GGATCAAGAGCTACCAACTCTTTTTCCGAAGGTAACTGGCTTCAGCAGAGCGCAGATACCAAATACTGTT
CTTCTAGTGTAGCCGTAGTTAGGCCACCACTTCAAGAACTCTGTAGCACCGCCTACATACCTCGCTCTGC
TAATCCTGTTACCAGTGGCTGCTGCCAGTGGCGATAAGTCGTGTCTTACCGGGTTGGACTCAAGACGATA
GTTACCGGATAAGGCGCAGCGGTCGGGCTGAACGGGGGGTTCGTGCACACAGCCCAGCTTGGAGCGAACG
ACCTACACCGAACTGAGATACCTACAGCGTGAGCTATGAGAAAGCGCCACGCTTCCCGAAGGGAGAAAGG
CGGACAGGTATCCGGTAAGCGGCAGGGTCGGAACAGGAGAGCGCACGAGGGAGCTTCCAGGGGGAAACGC
CTGGTATCTTTATAGTCCTGTCGGGTTTCGCCACCTCTGACTTGAGCGTCGATTTTTGTGATGCTCGCCA
GGGGGGCGGAGCCTATGGAAAAACGCCAGCAACGCGGCCTTTTTACGGTTCCTGGCCTTTTGCTGGCCTT
TTGCTCACATGTTCTTTCCTGCGTTATCCCCTGATTCTGTGGATAACCGTATTACCGCCTTTGAGTGAGC
TGATACCGCTCGCCGCAGCCGAACGACCGAGCGCAGCGAGTCAGTGAGCGAGGAAGCGGAAGAGCGCCCA
ATACGCAAACCGCCTCTCCCCGCGCGTTGGCCGATTCATTAATGCAGCTGTGGAATGTGTGTCAGTTAGG
GTGTGGAAAGTCCCCAGGCTCCCCAGCAGGCAGAAGTATGCAAAGCATGCATCTCAATTAGTCAGCAACC
AGGTGTGGAAAGTCCCCAGGCTCCCCAGCAGGCAGAAGTATGCAAAGCATGCATCTCAATTAGTCAGCAA
CCATAGTCCCGCCCCTAACTCCGCCCATCCCGCCCCTAACTCCGCCCAGTTCCGCCCATTCTCCGCCCCA
TGGCTGACTAATTTTTTTTATTTATGCAGAGGCCGAGGCCGCCTCGGCCTCTGAGCTATTCCAGAAGTAG
TGAGGAGGCTTTTTTGGAGGCCTAGGCTTTTGCAAAAAGCTTGGACACAAGACAGGCTTGCGAGATATGT
TTGAGAATACCACTTTATCCCGCGTCAGGGAGAGGCAGTGCGTAAAAAGACGCGGACTCATGTGAAATAC
TGGTTTTTAGTGCGCCAGATCTCTATAATCTCGCGCAACCTATTTTCCCCTCGAACACTTTTTAAGCCGT
AGATAAACAGGCTGGGACACTTCACATGAGCGAAAAATACATCGTCACCTGGGACATGTTGCAGATCCAT
GCACGTAAACTCGCAAGCCGACTGATGCCTTCTGAACAATGGAAAGGCATTATTGCCGTAAGCCGTGGCG
GTCTGTACCGGGTGCGTTACTGGCGCGTGAACTGGGTATTCGTCATGTCGATACCGTTTGTATTTCCAGC
TACGATCACGACAACCAGCGCGAGCTTAAAGTGCTGAAACGCGCAGAAGGCGATGGCGAAGGCTTCATCG
TTATTGATGACCTGGTGGATACCGGTGGTACTGCGGTTGCGATTCGTGAAATGTATCCAAAAGCGCACTT
TGTCACCATCTTCGCAAAACCGGCTGGTCGTCCGCTGGTTGATGACTATGTTGTTGATATCCCGCAAGAT
ACCTGGATTGAACAGCCGTGGGATATGGGCGTCGTATTCGTCCCGCCAATCTCCGGTCGCTAATCTTTTC
AACGCCTGGCACTGCCGGGCGTTGTTCTTTTTAACTTCAGGCGGGTTACAATAGTTTCCAGTAAGTATTC
TGGAGGCTGCATCCATGACACAGGCAAACCTGAGCGAAACCCTGTTCAAACCCCGCTTTAAACATCCTGA
AACCTCGACGCTAGTCCGCCGCTTTAATCACGGCGCACAACCGCCTGTGCAGTCGGCCCTTGATGGTAAA
ACCATCCCTCACTGGTATCGCATGATTAACCGTCTGATGTGGATCTGGCGCGGCATTGACCCACGCGAAA
TCCTCGACGTCCAGGCACGTATTGTGATGAGCGATGCCGAACGTACCGACGATGATTTATACGATACGGT
GATTGGCTACCGTGGCGGCAACTGGATTTATGAGTGGGCCCCGGATCTTTGTGAAGGAACCTTACTTCTG
TGGTGTGACATAATTGGACAAACTACCTACAGAGATTTAAAGCTCTAAGGTAAATATAAAATTTTTAAGT
GTATAATGTGTTAAACTACTGATTCTAATTGTTTGTGTATTTTAGATTCCAACCTATGGAACTGATGAAT
GGGAGCAGTGGTGGAATGCCTTTAATGAGGAAAACCTGTTTTGCTCAGAAGAAATGCCATCTAGTGATGA
TGAGGCTACTGCTGACTCTCAACATTCTACTCCTCCAAAAAAGAAGAGAAAGGTAGAAGACCCCAAGGAC
TTTCCTTCAGAATTGCTAAGTTTTTTGAGTCATGCTGTGTTTAGTAATAGAACTCTTGCTTGCTTTGCTA
TTTACACCACAAAGGAAAAAGCTGCACTGCTATACAAGAAAATTATGGAAAAATATTCTGTAACCTTTAT
AAGTAGGCATAACAGTTATAATCATAACATACTGTTTTTTCTTACTCCACACAGGCATAGAGTGTCTGCT
ATTAATAACTATGCTCAAAAATTGTGTACCTTTAGCTTTTTAATTTGTAAAGGGGTTAATAAGGAATATT
TGATGTATAGTGCCTTGACTAGAGATCATAATCAGCCATACCACATTTGTAGAGGTTTTACTTGCTTTAA
AAAACCTCCCACACCTCCCCCTGAACCTGAAACATAAAATGAATGCAATTGTTGTTGTTAACTTGTTTAT
TGCAGCTTATAATGGTTACAAATAAAGCAATAGCATCACAAATTTCACAAATAAAGCATTTTTTTCACTG
CATTCTAGTTGTGGTTTGTCCAAACTCATCAATGTATCTTATCATGTCTGGATCAACTGGATAACTCAAG
CTAACCAAAATCATCCCAAACTTCCCACCCCATACCCTATTACCACTGCCAATTACCTGTGGTTTCATTT
ACTCTAAACCTGTGATTCCTCTGAATTATTTTCATTTTAAAGAAATTGTATTTGTTAAATATGTACTACA
AACTTAGTAGTTGGAAGGGCTAATTCACTCCCAAAGAAGACAAGATATCCTTGATCTGTGGATCTACCAC
ACACAAGGCTACTTCCCTGATTAGCAGAACTACACACCAGGGCCAGGGGTCAGATATCCACTGACCTTTG
GATGGTGCTACAAGCTAGTACCAGTTGAGCCAGATAAGGTAGAAGAGGCCAATAAAGGAGAGAACACCAG
CTTGTTACACCCTGTGAGCCTGCATGGGATGGATGACCCGGAGAGAGAAGTGTTAGAGTGGAGGTTTGAC
AGCCGCCTAGCATTTCATCACGTGGCCCGAGAGCTGCATCCGGAGTACTTCAAGAACTGCTGATATCGAG
CTTGCTACAAGGGACTTTCCGCTGGGGACTTTCCAGGGAGGCGTGGCCTGGGCGGGACTGGGGAGTGGCG
AGCCCTCAGATCCTGCATATAAGCAGCTGCTTTTTGCCTGTACTGGGTCTCTCTGGTTAGACCAGATCTG
AGCCTGGGAGCTCTCTGGCTAACTAGGGAACCCACTGCTTAAGCCTCAATAAAGCTTGCCTTGAGTGCTT
CAAGTAGTGTGTGCCCGTCTGTTGTGTGACTCTGGTAACTAGAGATCCCTCAGACCCTTTTAGTCAGTGT
GGAAAATCTCTAGCAGTGGCGCCCGAACAGGGACTTGAAAGCGAAAGGGAAACCAGAGGAGCTCTCTCGA
CGCAGGACTCGGCTTGCTGAAGCGCGCACGGCAAGAGGCGAGGGGCGGCGACTGGTGAGTACGCCAAAAA
TTTTGACTAGCGGAGGCTAGAAGGAGAGAGATGGGTGCGAGAGCGTCAGTATTAAGCGGGGGAGAATTAG
ATCGCGATGGGAAAAAATTCGGTTAAGGCCAGGGGGAAAGAAAAAATATAAATTAAAACATATAGTATGG
GCAAGCAGGGAGCTAGAACGATTCGCAGTTAATCCTGGCCTGTTAGAAACATCAGAAGGCTGTAGACAAA
TACTGGGACAGCTACAACCATCCCTTCAGACAGGATCAGAAGAACTTAGATCATTATATAATACAGTAGC
AACCCTCTATTGTGTGCATCAAAGGATAGAGATAAAAGACACCAAGGAAGCTTTAGACAAGATAGAGGAA
GAGCAAAACAAAAGTAAGACCACCGCACAGCAAGCGGCCGGCCGCTGATCTTCAGACCTGGAGGAGGAGA
TATGAGGGACAATTGGAGAAGTGAATTATATAAATATAAAGTAGTAAAAATTGAACCATTAGGAGTAGCA
CCCACCAAGGCAAAGAGAAGAGTGGTGCAGAGAGAAAAAAGAGCAGTGGGAATAGGAGCTTTGTTCCTTG
GGTTCTTGGGAGCAGCAGGAAGCACTATGGGCGCAGCGTCAATGACGCTGACGGTACAGGCCAGACAATT
ATTGTCTGGTATAGTGCAGCAGCAGAACAATTTGCTGAGGGCTATTGAGGCGCAACAGCATCTGTTGCAA
CTCACAGTCTGGGGCATCAAGCAGCTCCAGGCAAGAATCCTGGCTGTGGAAAGATACCTAAAGGATCAAC
AGCTCCTGGGGATTTGGGGTTGCTCTGGAAAACTCATTTGCACCACTGCTGTGCCTTGGAATGCTAGTTG
GAGTAATAAATCTCTGGAACAGATTTGGAATCACACGACCTGGATGGAGTGGGACAGAGAAATTAACAAT
TACACAAGCTTAATACACTCCTTAATTGAAGAATCGCAAAACCAGCAAGAAAAGAATGAACAAGAATTAT
TGGAATTAGATAAATGGGCAAGTTTGTGGAATTGGTTTAACATAACAAATTGGCTGTGGTATATAAAATT
ATTCATAATGATAGTAGGAGGCTTGGTAGGTTTAAGAATAGTTTTTGCTGTACTTTCTATAGTGAATAGA
GTTAGGCAGGGATATTCACCATTATCGTTTCAGACCCACCTCCCAACCCCGAGGGGACCCGACAGGCCCG
AAGGAATAGAAGAAGAAGGTGGAGAGAGAGACAGAGACAGATCCATTCGATTAGTGAA
